>Addgene plasmid #200050 | pTHY_P0026_T2c_BCD_8.5K | addgene full sequence | sequence record 403730 | Addgene NGS Result
ACAGGGCTATAAGGTAGATCCGGGTCGACAGATATAATTAGCCAAAAATTTCTGTAATAAATATCACTAG
CTCAGATTCAGTAGACCGCTGTTGGATAGGTCTCTGGAGAGCTGTCACCGGATGTGCTTTCCGGTCTGAT
GAGTCCGTGAGGACGAAACAGCCTCTACAAATAATTTTGTTTAAGGGCCCAAGTTCACTTAAAAAGGAGA
TCAACAATGAAAGCAATTTTCGTACTGAAACATCTTAATCATGCGGCGCGGTGTTAAATATGAGAGACCA
TCGTGCATGATCTACGTGCGTCACATGCAGTACCTGAATTGACTCTCTTCCGGGGATCAAATGTAGCACC
TGAAGTCACCCTCGGTACCAAATTCCAGAAAAGAGGCCTCCCGAAAGGGGGGCCTTTTTTCGTTTTGGTC
CGTTACTGGAACGTTGTGAGGTACACGGAAGCTGTGGTATGGCTGTGCAGGTCGTAAATCACTGCATAAT
TCGTGTCGCTCAAGGCGCATATTTTTCTAAATACATTCAAATATGTATCCGCTCATGAGACAATAACCCT
GATAAATGCTTCAATAATATTGAAAAAGGAAGAGTATGAGTATTCAACATTTCCGTGTCGCCCTTATTCC
CTTTTTTGCGGCATTTTGCCTTCCTGTTTTTGCTCACCCAGAAACGCTGGTGAAAGTAAAAGATGCTGAA
GATCAGTTGGGTGCACGAGTGGGTTACATCGAACTGGATCTCAACAGCGGTAAGATCCTTGAGAGTTTTC
GCCCCGAAGAACGTTTTCCAATGATGAGCACTTTTAAAGTTCTGCTATGTGGCGCGGTATTATCCCGTGT
TGACGCCGGGCAAGAGCAACTCGGTCGCCGCATACACTATTCTCAGAATGACTTGGTTGAGTACTCACCA
GTCACAGAAAAGCATCTTACGGATGGCATGACAGTAAGAGAATTATGCAGTGCTGCCATAACCATGAGTG
ATAACACTGCGGCCAACTTACTTCTGACAACGATCGGAGGACCGAAGGAGCTAACCGCTTTTTTGCACAA
CATGGGGGATCATGTAACTCGCCTTGATCGTTGGGAACCGGAGCTGAATGAAGCCATACCAAACGACGAG
CGTGACACCACGATGCCTGCAGCAATGGCAACAACGTTGCGCAAACTATTAACTGGCGAACTACTTACTC
TAGCTTCCCGGCAACAATTAATAGACTGGATGGAGGCGGATAAAGTTGCAGGACCACTTCTGCGCTCGGC
CCTTCCGGCTGGCTGGTTTATTGCTGATAAATCTGGAGCCGGTGAGCGTGGATCGCGCGGTATCATTGCA
GCACTGGGGCCAGATGGTAAGCCCTCCCGTATCGTAGTTATCTACACGACGGGGAGTCAGGCAACTATGG
ATGAACGAAATAGACAGATCGCTGAGATAGGTGCCTCACTGATTAAGCATTGGTAACTGTTAGACCAAGT
TTACTCATATATACTTTAGATTGATTTAAAACTTCATTTTTAATTTAAAAGGATCTAGGTGAAGATCCTT
TTTGATAATCTCATGACCAAAATCCCTTAACGTGAGTTTTCGTTCCACTGAGCGTCGAGTGGCTGTCGAC
CGGCGAAAAGTTCGATTACAGCTAGCTCAGTCCTAGGTACAATTACAGCCATCGTACGAGCCCGGAGAGC
TGTCACCGGATGTGCTTTCCGGTCTGATGAGTCCGTGAGGACGAAACAGCCTCTACAAATAATTTTGTTT
AAGGGCCCAAGTTCACTTAAAAAGGAGATCAACAATGAAAGCAATTTTCGTACTGAAACATCTTAATCAT
GCGGATTCTAGTTAAATATGATGCAGTTTAAGGTTTACACCTATAAAAGAGAGAGCCGTTATCGTCTGTT
TGTGGATGTACAGAGTGATATTATTGACACGCCCGGGCGACGGATGGTGATCCCCCTGGCCAGTGCACGT
CTGCTGTCAGATAAAGTCTCCCGTGAACTTTACCCGGTGGTGCATATCGGGGATGAAAGCTGGCGCATGA
TGACCACCGATATGGCCAGTGTGCCGGTGTCCGTTATCGGGGAAGAAGTGGCTGATCTCAGCCACCGCGA
AAATGACATCAAAAACGCCATTAACCTGATGTTCTGGGGAATATAAATCCGTTTTAGTTCGTCGGTCAGT
TTCACCTGATTTACGTAAAAACCCGCTTCGGCGGGTTTTTGCTTTTGGAGGGGCAGAAAGATGAATGACT
GTCGCTGTGTACGCGATAGATAAAAAAAAAGGTTTAGACAGTGCGAAAGCACTGTCTAAACCTTTTTTTT
CCTGCTCAGGCGCAACCGATCATGACCAAAATCCCTTAACGTGAGTTTTCGTTCCACTGAGCGTCAGACC
CCGTAGAAAAGATCAAAGGATCTTCTTGAGATCCTTTTTTTCTGCGCGTAATCTGCTGCTTGCAAACAAA
AAAACCACCGCTACCAGCGGTGGTTTGTTTGCCGGATCAAGAGCTACCAACTCTTTTTCCGAAGGTAACT
GGCTTCAGCAGAGCGCAGATACCAAATACTGTTCTTCTAGTGTAGCCGTAGTTAGGCCACCACTTCAAGA
ACTCTGTAGCACCGCCTACATACCTCGCTCTGCTAATCCTGTTACCAGTGGCTGCTGCCAGTGGCGATAA
GTCGTGTCTTACCGGGTTGGACTCAAGACGATAGTTACCGGATAAGGCGCAGCGGTCGGGCTGAACGGGG
GGTTCGTGCACACAGCCCAGCTTGGAGCGAACGACCTACACCGAACTGAGATACCTACAGCGTGAGCTAT
GAGAAAGCGCCACGCTTCCCGAAGGGAGAAAGGCGGACAGGTATCCGGTAAGCGGCAGGGTCGGAACAGG
AGAGCGCACGAGGGAGCTTCCAGGGGGAAACGCCTGGTATCTTTATAGTCCTGTCGGGTTTCGCCACCTC
TGACTTGAGCGTCGATTTTTGTGATGCTCGTCAGGGGGGCGGAGCCTATGGAAAAACGCCAGCAACGCGG
CCTTTTTACGGTTCCTGGCCTTTTGCTGGCCTTTTGCTCACATGTTCTTTCCTGCGTTATCCCCTGATTC
TGTGGATAACCGTATTACCGCCTTTGAGTGAGCTGATACCGCTCGCCGCAGCCGAACGACCGAGCGCAGC
GAGTCAGTGAGCCCCTGTTTCCCGACTGGAAAGCGGCGACTCCTGCATTAGGAAATTATAAACGCAGGTC
TTTTCGCCGGTGTATTTCTTGCAAAAAAAAACCCCGCCGAAGCGGGGTTTTTTTTTTT
Features (pLannotate 1.2.2; 9 found; start..end, strand, type, name):
    112..161     +  misc_RNA       sTRSV HHRz: hammerhead ribozyme from the tobacco ringspot virus satellite RNA (Khvorova et al., 2003)
    313..334     -  promoter       lacIq promoter (fragment): lacI (mutant); In the lacIq allele, a single base change in the promoter boosts expression of the lacI gene about 10-fold.
    447..503     -  CDS            yciV (fragment): RNAAM_ECOLI - Also known as trpH From Escherichia coli (strain K12).
    524..595     +  promoter       AmpR promoter: bla
    596..1453    +  CDS            bla: BLAT_ECOLX - Experimental evidence at protein level: Swiss-Prot protein existence level 1. TEM-type are the most prevalent beta-lactamases in enterobacteria; they hydrolyze the beta-lactam bond in susceptible beta-lactam antibiotics, thus conferring resistance to penicillins and cephalosporins. TEM-3 and TEM-4 are capable of hydrolyzing cefotaxime and ceftazidime. TEM-5 is capable of hydrolyzing ceftazidime. TEM-6 is capable of hydrolyzing ceftazidime and aztreonam. TEM-8/CAZ-2, TEM- 16/CAZ-7 and TEM-24/CAZ-6 are markedly active against ceftazidime. IRT- 4 shows resistance to beta-lactamase in
   1628..1649    +  promoter       J23119(SpeI) promoter (fragment): bacterial promoter (Registry of Standard Biological Parts BBa J23119) modified to end with an SpeI site
   1680..1729    +  misc_RNA       sTRSV HHRz: hammerhead ribozyme from the tobacco ringspot virus satellite RNA (Khvorova et al., 2003)
   1841..2143    +  CDS            ccdB: CCDB_ECOLI - Also known as G, letB, letD. Experimental evidence at protein level: Swiss-Prot protein existence level 1. Toxic component of a type II toxin-antitoxin (TA) system, functioning in plasmid maintainence. Responsible for the post- segregational killing (PSK) of plasmid-free cells, also referred to as a plasmid addiction system. Half-life of over 2 hours. Cell killing by CcdB is accompanied by filamentation, defects in chromosome and plasmid segregation, defects in cell division, formation of anucleate cells, decreased DNA synthesis and plasmid loss. Interferes with the activity of DN
   2406..2994    +  rep_origin     ori: high-copy-number ColE1/pMB1/pBR322/pUC origin of replication
