[The description below was written by a language model from this plasmid's Addgene catalogue record and pLannotate feature annotations shown in this document.]
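Description:
pTHY_P0026_T2c_BCD_8.5K is a 3,278 bp part plasmid from a hierarchical Golden Gate assembly toolkit for E. coli synthetic biology. It is built on a high-copy pUC backbone, replicates from the ColE1/pUC-type origin, and is selected with ampicillin through a TEM-1 beta-lactamase gene driven by its native AmpR promoter. The backbone also carries a ccdB toxin gene, which poisons DNA gyrase in ordinary strains. The plasmid therefore has to be maintained in a ccdB-resistant host such as DB3.1. In downstream assemblies, ccdB acts as a counter-selection marker so that uncut part plasmid is not carried through into higher-order constructs. In the annotation, ccdB lies downstream of a J23119-type constitutive promoter fragment and a hammerhead ribozyme from the tobacco ringspot virus satellite RNA. This layout suggests a ribozyme-insulated expression cassette for the toxin.

The payload is a 167 bp synthetic insert, BCD 8.5K, a bicistronic translational control element. Such designs generally place a short leader open reading frame upstream of, and translationally coupled to, the gene of interest, which makes translation initiation less dependent on the sequence of the downstream coding region. The part was cloned through BsmBI sites that were destroyed in the process. It is released with BsaI, giving GGAG and TATG overhangs, the latter providing the start codon junction for a following coding sequence. The automated annotation does not label the BCD itself, but it detects a second copy of the hammerhead ribozyme near the start of the sequence, which may lie in or next to the part. It also flags short lacIq promoter and yciV fragments, whose roles the record does not explain. The part is intended for tuning and standardising protein expression levels in assembled E. coli constructs.
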