Addgene plasmid #200050: pTHY_P0026_T2c_BCD_8.5K
Purpose: Bicistronic RBS 8.5K Part
Depositing lab: Ross Thyer. Depositing organization: Rice University. Publication: Interrogating the Function of Bicistronic Translational Control Elements to Improve Consistency of Gene Expression. Jansen Z, Reilly SR, Lieber-Kotz M, Li AZ, Wei Q, Kulhanek DL, Gilmour AR, Thyer R. ACS Synth Biol. 2023 Jun 16;12(6):1608-1615. doi: 10.1021/acssynbio.3c00093. Epub 2023 May 30. PubMed 37253269.
Backbone
  Vector backbone: pUC
  Total vector size (bp): 3278
  Vector type: Synthetic Biology
Growth in bacteria
  Bacterial resistance: Ampicillin, 100 μg/mL
  Growth temperature: 37°C
  Growth strain: DB3.1
  Copy number: High Copy
Gene/Insert
  Gene/Insert name: BCD 8.5K
  Species: Synthetic
  Insert size (bp): 167
  Cloning method: Restriction Enzyme; 5′ cloning site BsmBI (destroyed during cloning); 3′ cloning site BsmBI (destroyed during cloning)
  Sequencing primers: 5′ acagggctataaggtagatccggg; 3′ ctcttttctggaatttggtaccgagggtgacttc
Terms and licenses: Academic/Nonprofit Terms; Industry Terms: Not Available to Industry
Depositor comments: This plasmid encodes a part for use in a heirarchical golden gate plasmid assembly system. The part insert is a bicistronic translational control element for regulating translation of protein-coding genes in E. coli. It is flanked by sites for the type IIS restriction enzyme BsaI and yields 5' and 3' overhangs of GGAG and TATG respectively. The backbone contains a pUC origin, a TEM-1 ampicillin resistance marker, and a ccdB marker such that the part plasmid does not carry through into higher order plasmid assemblies. The plasmid must be propagated in an E. coli strain which is resistant to ccdB. Please visit https://www.biorxiv.org/content/10.1101/2023.02.09.527918v1 for bioRxiv preprint.
How to cite: pTHY_P0026_T2c_BCD_8.5K was a gift from Ross Thyer (Addgene plasmid # 200050 ; http://n2t.net/addgene:200050 ; RRID:Addgene_200050)
