>Addgene plasmid #200050 | pTHY_P0026_T2c_BCD_8.5K | depositor partial sequence | sequence record 390173 | BCD 8.5K Part
GGAGAGCTGTCACCGGATGTGCTTTCCGGTCTGATGAGTCCGTGAGGACGAAACAGCCTCTACAAATAAT
TTTGTTTAAGGGCCCAAGTTCACTTAAAAAGGAGATCAACAATGAAAGCAATTTTCGTACTGAAACATCT
TAATCATGCGGCGCGGTGTTAAATATG
